>Addgene plasmid #26120 | pRK-ATF4 248-351 | addgene partial sequence | sequence record 32192 | 26120 with BGH-rev
TAGAATAGGGCCCTCTAGATGCATGCTCGAGCGGCCGCCTAGGGGACCCTTTTCTTCCCCCTTGCCTTGC
GGACCTCTTCTATCAAATCTTTCAGGTACTGGATCTCCTTGGCCAGGGAATCCGCCCTCTCTTTTAGAGC
CTCGTTCTTCTTTTCCAGCTCTTTGCACTCACCAGTAAGAGCCTCCTGCTCCGCCCTCTTCTTCTGGCGG
TACCTAGTGGCTGCTGTCTTGTTTTGCTCCATTTTTTTCAGCTTCTTATCCAGTTTCTCACCCTTTACTT
TTGCTGCTACCATCTTCTCTCCAGGAGGATCGTAAGGTTTGGGACGGGCAGACCCACAGAGAACACCTGG
GGTCGACCCCTTGTCATCGTCGTCCTTGTAGTCCATGGCGGCAAGCTTAGAACCGAGGTGCAGTTGGACC
TGGGAGTGGACACCTGTGGAGAGAAAGGCAAAGTGGATGTTATTCTATAGTGTCACCTAAATCGTATGTG
TATGATACATAAGGTTATGTATTAATTGTAGCCGCGTTCTAACGAAGCCAAGGGGGTGGGCCTATAGACT
CTATAGGCGGTACTTACGTCACTCTTGGCACGGGGAATCCGCGTTCCAATGCACCGTTCCCGGCCGCGGA
GGCTGGATCGGTCCCGGTGTCTTCTATGGAGGTCAAAACAGCGTGGATGGCGTCTCCAGGCGATCTGACG
GTTCACTAAACGAGCTCTGCTTATATAGACCTCCCACCGTACACGCCTACCGCCCATTTGCGTCAATGGG
GCGGAGTTGTTACGACATTTTGGAAAGTCCCGTTGATTTTGGTGCCAAAACAAACTCCCATTGACGTCAA
TGGGGTGGAGACTTGGAAATCCCCGTGAGTCAAACCGCTATCCACGCCCATTGATGTACTGCCAAAACCG
CATCACCATGGTAATAGCGATGACTAATACGTAGATGTACTGCCAAGTAGGAATCCAAGC
