>Addgene plasmid #26120 | pRK-ATF4 248-351 | addgene partial sequence | sequence record 32193 | 26120 with hATF4-F (TCCCAAACCTTACGATCCTC)
TAAGGGTGAGAACTGGATAAGAAGCTGAAAAAAATGGAGCAAAACAAGACAGCAGCCACTAGGTACCGCC
AGAAGAAGAGGGCGGAGCAGGAGGCTCTTACTGGTGAGTGCAAAGAGCTGGAAAAGAAGAACGAGGCTCT
AAAAGAGAGGGCGGATTCCCTGGCCAAGGAGATCCAGTACCTGAAAGATTTGATAGAAGAGGTCCGCAAG
GCAAGGGGGAAGAAAAGGGTCCCCTAGGCGGCCGCTCGAGCATGCATCTAGAGGGCCCTATTCTATAGTG
TCACCTAAATGCTAGAGCTCGCTGATCAGCCTCGACTGTGCCTTCTAGTTGCCAGCCATCTGTTGTTTGC
CCCTCCCCCGTGCCTTCCTTGACCCTGGAAGGTGCCACTCCCACTGTCCTTTCCTAATAAAATGAGGAAA
TTGCATCGCATTGTCTGAGTAGGTGTCATTCTATTCTGGGGGGTGGGGTGGGGCAGGACAGCAAGGGGGA
GGATTGGGAAGACAATAGCAGGCATGCTGGGGATGCGGTGGGCTCTATGGCTTCTGAGGCGGAAAGAACC
AGCTGGGGCTCTAGGGGGTATCCCC
[124 nt withheld, positions 586-709]
C
[91 nt withheld, positions 711-801]
A
[49 nt withheld, positions 803-851]
CCTTTGACGTTGGAGTCCACGTTCTTT
[37 nt withheld, positions 879-915]
ACCCTATCTCGGTCTATTC
