>Addgene plasmid #26120 | pRK-ATF4 248-351 | addgene partial sequence | sequence record 32194 | 26120 with M13_Forward20
GCCTCCTCACTACTTCTGGAATAGCTCAGAGGCCGAGGCGGCCTCGGCCTCTGCATAAATAAAAAAAATT
AGTCAGCCATGGGGCGGAGAATGGGCGGAACTGGGCGGAGTTAGGGGCGGGATGGGCGGAGTTAGGGGCG
GGACTATGGTTGCTGACTAATTGAGATGCATGCTTTGCATACTTCTGCCTGCTGGGGAGCCTGGGGACTT
TCCACACCTGGTTGCTGACTAATTGAGATGCATGCTTTGCATACTTCTGCCTGCTGGGGAGCCTGGGGAC
TTTCCACACCCTAACTGACACACATTCCACAGCTGGTTCTTTCCGCCTCAGAAGGTACCTAACCAAGTTC
CTCTTTCAGAGGTTATTTCAGGCCATGGTGCTGCGCCGAATTAATTCCCGATCCAGACATGATAAGATAC
ATTGATGAGTTTGGACAAACCACAACTAGAATGCAGTGAAAAAAATGCTTTATTTGTGAAATTTGTGATG
CTATTGCTTTATTTGTAACCATTATAAGCTGCAATAAACAAGTTGGGCCATGGCGGCCATCGATTGAATT
CGAGCTCGGTACCCGGGGATCCTCGACGGTATACAGACATGATAAGATACATTGATGAGTTTGGACAAAC
CACAACTAGAATGCAGTGAAAAAAATGCTTTATTTGTGAAATTTGTGATGCTATTGCTTTATTTGTAACC
ATTATAAGCTGCAATAAACAAGTTGGGGTGGGCGAAGAACTCCAGCATGAGATCCCCG
