>Addgene plasmid #26120 | pRK-ATF4 248-351 | addgene partial sequence | sequence record 32195 | 26120 with SV40pA-R
TTGGTCGGTCATTTCGAACCCCAGAGTCCCGCTCAGAAGAACTCGTCAAGAAGGCGATAGAAGGCGATGC
GCTGCGAATCGGGAGCGGCGATACCGTAAAGCACGAGGAAGCGGTCAGCCCATTCGCCGCCAAGCTCTTC
AGCAATATCACGGGTAGCCAACGCTATGTCCTGATAGCGGTCCGCCACACCCAGCCGGCCACAGTCGATG
AATCCAGAAAAGCGGCCATTTTCCACCATGATATTCGGCAAGCAGGCATCGCCATGGGTCACGACGAGAT
CCTCGCCGTCGGGCATGCGCGCCTTGAGCCTGGCGAACAGTTCGGCTGGCGCGAGCCCCTGATGCTCTTC
GTCCAGATCATCCTGATCGACAAGACCGGCTTCCATCCGAGTACGTGCTCGCTCGATGCGATGTTTCGCT
TGGTGGTCGAATGGGCAGGTAGCCGGATCAAGCGTATGCAGCCGCCGCATTGCATCAGCCATGATGGATA
CTTTCTCGGCAGGAGCAAGGTGAGATGACAGGAGATCCTGCCCCGGCACTTCGCCCAATAGCAGCCAGTC
CCTTCCCGCTTCAGTGACAACGTCGAGCACAGCTGCGCAAGGAACGCCCGTCGTGGCCAGCCACGATAGC
CGCGCTGCCTCGTCCTGCAGTTCATTCAGGGCACCGGACAGGTCGGTCTTGACAAAAAGAACCGGGCGCC
CCTGCGCTGACAGCCGGAACACGGCGGCATCAGAGCAGCCGATTGTCTGTTGTGCCCAGTCATAGCCGAA
TAGCCTCTCCACCCAAGCGGCCGGAGACGTGAC
