[The description below was written by a language model from this plasmid's Addgene catalogue record.]
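Description:
pRK-ATF4 248-351 is a mammalian expression plasmid that encodes a C-terminal fragment of human ATF4 (also known as CREB-2), a stress-responsive transcription factor. It was built on a pRK5-derived backbone that originally carried A20 (TNFAIP3). It is maintained in E. coli as a high-copy plasmid under ampicillin selection. The record does not name the promoter, polyadenylation signal or origin of replication, and no feature table is available to confirm them. pRK5-family vectors generally drive expression from a CMV promoter, but that is not documented for this construct. No mammalian selection marker is listed, which fits use in transient transfection.

The insert is about 310 bp and was cloned between SalI and NotI sites, both of which remain intact. It codes for residues 248–351 of ATF4, with amino acids 1–247 deleted. An N-terminal FLAG tag supplied by the backbone is fused to the fragment, allowing detection or immunoprecipitation with anti-FLAG antibodies. From general knowledge of ATF4, this C-terminal region includes the basic leucine zipper domain responsible for DNA binding and dimerisation, while the N-terminal transactivation and regulatory regions are missing.

The plasmid comes from a study of how inhibitors of ER-associated degradation link ER stress to activation of the BH3-only protein NOXA in cancer cells. A truncation of this kind is typically used for domain mapping, to test which parts of ATF4 are needed for protein interactions or transcriptional activity. The record itself does not specify the experiment in which it was used.
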