Addgene plasmid #26120: pRK-ATF4 248-351
Depositing lab: Yihong Ye. Depositing organization: National Institute of Diabetes & Digestive & Kidney Diseases (NIDDK). Publication: ERAD inhibitors integrate ER stress with an epigenetic mechanism to activate BH3-only protein NOXA in cancer cells. Wang Q, Mora-Jensen H, Weniger MA, Perez-Galan P, Wolford C, Hai T, Ron D, Chen W, Trenkle W, Wiestner A, Ye Y. Proc Natl Acad Sci U S A. 2009 Feb 17. 106(7):2200-5. 10.1073/pnas.0807611106 PubMed 19164757.
Backbone
  Vector backbone: pRK5-A20 (TNFAIP3)
  Backbone manufacturer: Dr. Hongbin Shu
  Vector type: Mammalian Expression
Growth in bacteria
  Bacterial resistance: Ampicillin, 100 μg/mL
  Growth temperature: 37°C
  Growth strain: DH5alpha
  Copy number: High Copy
Gene/Insert
  Gene/Insert name: ATF4
  Species: H. sapiens (human)
  Insert size (bp): 310
  Mutation: ATF4 aa's 1-247 have been deleted
  Entrez Gene: ATF4 (a.k.a. CREB-2, CREB2, TAXREB67, TXREB)
  Tag / fusion protein: FLAG (N terminal on backbone)
  Cloning method: Restriction Enzyme; 5′ cloning site SalI (not destroyed); 3′ cloning site NotI (not destroyed)
  Sequencing primers: 5′ unknown
Terms and licenses: Academic/Nonprofit Terms; Industry Terms: Not Available to Industry
How to cite: pRK-ATF4 248-351 was a gift from Yihong Ye (Addgene plasmid # 26120 ; http://n2t.net/addgene:26120 ; RRID:Addgene_26120)
